Addgene plasmid #43802: p414-TEF1p-Cas9-CYC1t
Purpose: A human codon-optimized Cas9 for expression in S. cerevisiae (budding yeast) from the TEF1 promoter
Depositing lab: George Church. Depositing organization: Harvard Medical School. Publication: Genome engineering in Saccharomyces cerevisiae using CRISPR-Cas systems. Dicarlo JE, Norville JE, Mali P, Rios X, Aach J, Church GM.. Nucleic Acids Res 10.1093/nar/gkt135 PubMed 23460208.
Backbone
  Vector backbone: p414
  Backbone size w/o insert (bp): 5385
  Total vector size (bp): 9525
  Vector type: Yeast Expression, CRISPR
  Selectable markers: TRP1
Growth in bacteria
  Bacterial resistance: Ampicillin, 100 μg/mL
  Growth temperature: 30°C
  Growth strain: DH5alpha
  Copy number: Low Copy
Gene/Insert
  Gene/Insert name: Human Optimized S. pyogenes Cas9
  Species: H. sapiens (human), S. cerevisiae (budding yeast); S.pyogenes
  Insert size (bp): 4140
  Promoter: TEF1 promoter
  Cloning method: Unknown
  Sequencing primers: 5′ T3 promoter; 3′ T7 promoter
Resource information
  A portion of this plasmid was derived from a plasmid made by: Addgene Plasmid 41815 from Prashant Mali
Terms and licenses: Academic/Nonprofit Terms; Industry Terms: Not Available to Industry
Depositor comments: For more information on Church Lab CRISPR Plasmids please refer to: http://www.addgene.org/crispr/church/
How to cite: p414-TEF1p-Cas9-CYC1t was a gift from George Church (Addgene plasmid # 43802 ; http://n2t.net/addgene:43802 ; RRID:Addgene_43802)
