[The description below was written by a language model from this plasmid's Addgene catalogue record and pLannotate feature annotations shown in this document.]
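Description:
p414-TEF1p-Cas9-CYC1t is a yeast–E. coli shuttle plasmid of about 9.5 kb, built on the p414 centromeric backbone, for expressing the Streptococcus pyogenes Cas9 nuclease in Saccharomyces cerevisiae. In yeast it is maintained through a CEN6/ARS element, which gives stable, low-copy, chromosome-like segregation, and it is selected by complementing tryptophan auxotrophy with the TRP1 marker driven by its own promoter. In bacteria it replicates from a ColE1/pUC-type origin and is selected with ampicillin through the β-lactamase gene, although the catalogue lists it as low copy. An f1 origin and remnants of a pBluescript-style cloning region (lac promoter and operator, lacZα fragment, partial multiple cloning site) are also present. T3 and T7 promoters flank the expression cassette and serve as sequencing primer sites.

The payload is a human codon-optimized Cas9 open reading frame of roughly 4.1 kb, partly derived from an earlier mammalian Cas9 plasmid. It sits between the constitutive TEF1 (EF-1α) promoter and the CYC1 transcription terminator. The feature tables annotate only the Cas9 coding sequence itself and do not call out any tags or localization signals. No guide RNA cassette is present, so the plasmid supplies only the nuclease, and a guide must be provided from a separate construct. It is used for CRISPR-Cas genome engineering in budding yeast. The two sequence records, a full NGS result and an analyzer sequence, differ by only a few bases in length and give essentially identical annotations, with minor boundary shifts around the f1 origin and the TRP1 promoter.
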