Features (pLannotate 1.2.2; 21 found; start..end, strand, type, name):
     69..572     -  misc_feature   CEN/ARS: S. cerevisiae CEN6 centromere fused to an autonomously replicating sequence
    609..713     +  promoter       AmpR promoter: bla
    714..1574    +  CDS            AmpR: β-lactamase; bla; confers resistance to ampicillin, carbenicillin, and related antibiotics
   1745..2333    +  rep_origin     ori: high-copy-number ColE1/pMB1/pBR322/pUC origin of replication
   2516..2608    +  CDS            lacI (fragment): lac repressor; lacI; The lac repressor binds to the lac operator to inhibit transcription in E. coli. This inhibition can be relieved by adding lactose or isopropyl-β-D-thiogalactopyranoside (IPTG).
   2621..2642    +  protein_bind   CAP binding site: CAP binding activates transcription in the presence of cAMP. E. coli catabolite activator protein
   2657..2687    +  promoter       lac promoter: promoter for the E. coli lac operon
   2695..2711    +  protein_bind   lac operator: The lac repressor binds to the lac operator to inhibit transcription in E. coli. This inhibition can be relieved by adding lactose or isopropyl-β-D-thiogalactopyranoside (IPTG). lac repressor encoded by lacI
   2756..2774    +  promoter       T3 promoter: promoter for bacteriophage T3 RNA polymerase
   2792..3190    +  promoter       TEF1 promoter: S. cerevisiae TEF1; promoter for EF-1α
   3194..3217    +  misc_feature   MCS (fragment): pBluescript multiple cloning site
   3222..7325    +  CDS            cas9: CAS9_STRP1 - Also known as csn1 From Streptococcus pyogenes serotype M1.
   7374..7621    +  terminator     CYC1 terminator: S. cerevisiae CYC1; transcription terminator for CYC1
   7640..7658    -  promoter       T7 promoter: promoter for bacteriophage T7 RNA polymerase
   7666..7821    +  CDS            lacZα (fragment): LacZα fragment of β-galactosidase; lacZ fragment
   7825..8253    +  rep_origin     f1 ori (sequence partly withheld): f1 bacteriophage origin of replication; arrow indicates direction of (+) strand synthesis
   8281..8332    -  misc_feature   bom (fragment): basis of mobility region from pBR322
   8383..9057    -  CDS            TRP1: phosphoribosylanthranilate isomerase, required for tryptophan biosynthesis; S. cerevisiae TRP1; yeast auxotrophic marker
   9058..9205    -  promoter       TRP1 promoter: S. cerevisiae TRP1
   9343..9392    -  misc_feature   bom (fragment): basis of mobility region from pBR322
   9494..1       -  CDS            rop (fragment) (across the origin): Rop protein, which maintains plasmids at low copy number; rop
>Addgene plasmid #43802 | p414-TEF1p-Cas9-CYC1t | addgene full sequence | sequence record 333570 | Addgene NGS Result
GACGAAAGGGCCTCGTGATACGCCTATTTTTATAGGTTAATGTCATGATAATAATGGTTTCTTAGACGGA
TCGCTTGCCTGTAACTTACACGCGCCTCGTATCTTTTAATGATGGAATAATTTGGGAATTTACTCTGTGT
TTATTTATTTTTATGTTTTGTATTTGGATTTTAGAAAGTAAATAAAGAAGGTAGAAGAGTTACGGAATGA
AGAAAAAAAAATAAACAAAGGTTTAAAAAATTTCAACAAAAAGCGTACTTTACATATATATTTATTAGAC
AAGAAAAGCAGATTAAATAGATATACATTCGATTAACGATAAGTAAAATGTAAAATCACAGGATTTTCGT
GTGTGGTCTTCTACACAGACAAGATGAAACAATTCGGCATTAATACCTGAGAGCAGGAAGAGCAAGATAA
AAGGTAGTATTTGTTGGCGATCCCCCTAGAGTCTTTTACATCTTCGGAAAACAAAAACTATTTTTTCTTT
AATTTCTTTTTTTACTTTCTATTTTTAATTTATATATTTATATTAAAAAATTTAAATTATAATTATTTTT
ATAGCACGTGATGAAAAGGACCCAGGTGGCACTTTTCGGGGAAATGTGCGCGGAACCCCTATTTGTTTAT
TTTTCTAAATACATTCAAATATGTATCCGCTCATGAGACAATAACCCTGATAAATGCTTCAATAATATTG
AAAAAGGAAGAGTATGAGTATTCAACATTTCCGTGTCGCCCTTATTCCCTTTTTTGCGGCATTTTGCCTT
CCTGTTTTTGCTCACCCAGAAACGCTGGTGAAAGTAAAAGATGCTGAAGATCAGTTGGGTGCACGAGTGG
GTTACATCGAACTGGATCTCAACAGCGGTAAGATCCTTGAGAGTTTTCGCCCCGAAGAACGTTTTCCAAT
GATGAGCACTTTTAAAGTTCTGCTATGTGGCGCGGTATTATCCCGTATTGACGCCGGGCAAGAGCAACTC
GGTCGCCGCATACACTATTCTCAGAATGACTTGGTTGAGTACTCACCAGTCACAGAAAAGCATCTTACGG
ATGGCATGACAGTAAGAGAATTATGCAGTGCTGCCATAACCATGAGTGATAACACTGCGGCCAACTTACT
TCTGACAACGATCGGAGGACCGAAGGAGCTAACCGCTTTTTTGCACAACATGGGGGATCATGTAACTCGC
CTTGATCGTTGGGAACCGGAGCTGAATGAAGCCATACCAAACGACGAGCGTGACACCACGATGCCTGTAG
CAATGGCAACAACGTTGCGCAAACTATTAACTGGCGAACTACTTACTCTAGCTTCCCGGCAACAATTAAT
AGACTGGATGGAGGCGGATAAAGTTGCAGGACCACTTCTGCGCTCGGCCCTTCCGGCTGGCTGGTTTATT
GCTGATAAATCTGGAGCCGGTGAGCGTGGGTCTCGCGGTATCATTGCAGCACTGGGGCCAGATGGTAAGC
CCTCCCGTATCGTAGTTATCTACACGACGGGGAGTCAGGCAACTATGGATGAACGAAATAGACAGATCGC
TGAGATAGGTGCCTCACTGATTAAGCATTGGTAACTGTCAGACCAAGTTTACTCATATATACTTTAGATT
GATTTAAAACTTCATTTTTAATTTAAAAGGATCTAGGTGAAGATCCTTTTTGATAATCTCATGACCAAAA
TCCCTTAACGTGAGTTTTCGTTCCACTGAGCGTCAGACCCCGTAGAAAAGATCAAAGGATCTTCTTGAGA
TCCTTTTTTTCTGCGCGTAATCTGCTGCTTGCAAACAAAAAAACCACCGCTACCAGCGGTGGTTTGTTTG
CCGGATCAAGAGCTACCAACTCTTTTTCCGAAGGTAACTGGCTTCAGCAGAGCGCAGATACCAAATACTG
TTCTTCTAGTGTAGCCGTAGTTAGGCCACCACTTCAAGAACTCTGTAGCACCGCCTACATACCTCGCTCT
GCTAATCCTGTTACCAGTGGCTGCTGCCAGTGGCGATAAGTCGTGTCTTACCGGGTTGGACTCAAGACGA
TAGTTACCGGATAAGGCGCAGCGGTCGGGCTGAACGGGGGGTTCGTGCACACAGCCCAGCTTGGAGCGAA
CGACCTACACCGAACTGAGATACCTACAGCGTGAGCTATGAGAAAGCGCCACGCTTCCCGAAGGGAGAAA
GGCGGACAGGTATCCGGTAAGCGGCAGGGTCGGAACAGGAGAGCGCACGAGGGAGCTTCCAGGGGGAAAC
GCCTGGTATCTTTATAGTCCTGTCGGGTTTCGCCACCTCTGACTTGAGCGTCGATTTTTGTGATGCTCGT
CAGGGGGGCGGAGCCTATGGAAAAACGCCAGCAACGCGGCCTTTTTACGGTTCCTGGCCTTTTGCTGGCC
TTTTGCTCACATGTTCTTTCCTGCGTTATCCCCTGATTCTGTGGATAACCGTATTACCGCCTTTGAGTGA
GCTGATACCGCTCGCCGCAGCCGAACGACCGAGCGCAGCGAGTCAGTGAGCGAGGAAGCGGAAGAGCGCC
CAATACGCAAACCGCCTCTCCCCGCGCGTTGGCCGATTCATTAATGCAGCTGGCACGACAGGTTTCCCGA
CTGGAAAGCGGGCAGTGAGCGCAACGCAATTAATGTGAGTTAGCTCACTCATTAGGCACCCCAGGCTTTA
CACTTTATGCTTCCGGCTCGTATGTTGTGTGGAATTGTGAGCGGATAACAATTTCACACAGGAAACAGCT
ATGACCATGATTACGCCAAGCGCGCAATTAACCCTCACTAAAGGGAACAAAAGCTGGAGCTCATAGCTTC
AAAATGTTTCTACTCCTTTTTTACTCTTCCAGATTTTCTCGGACTCCGCGCATCGCCGTACCACTTCAAA
ACACCCAAGCACAGCATACTAAATTTCCCCTCTTTCTTCCTCTAGGGTGTCGTTAATTACCCGTACTAAA
GGTTTGGAAAAGAAAAAAGAGACCGCCTCGTTTCTTTTTCTTCGTCGAAAAAGGCAATAAAAATTTTTAT
CACGTTTCTTTTTCTTGAAAATTTTTTTTTTGATTTTTTTCTCTTTCGATGACCTCCCATTGATATTTAA
GTTAATAAACGGTCTTCAATTTCTCAAGTTTCAGTTTCATTTTTCTTGTTCTATTACAACTTTTTTTACT
TCTTGCTCATTAGAAAGAAAGCATAGCAATCTAATCTAAGTTTTCTAGAACTAGTGGATCCCCCGGGAAA
AATGGACAAGAAGTACTCCATTGGGCTCGATATCGGCACAAACAGCGTCGGTTGGGCCGTCATTACGGAC
GAGTACAAGGTGCCGAGCAAAAAATTCAAAGTTCTGGGCAATACCGATCGCCACAGCATAAAGAAGAACC
TCATTGGCGCCCTCCTGTTCGACTCCGGGGAGACGGCCGAAGCCACGCGGCTCAAAAGAACAGCACGGCG
CAGATATACCCGCAGAAAGAATCGGATCTGCTACCTGCAGGAGATCTTTAGTAATGAGATGGCTAAGGTG
GATGACTCTTTCTTCCATAGGCTGGAGGAGTCCTTTTTGGTGGAGGAGGATAAAAAGCACGAGCGCCACC
CAATCTTTGGCAATATCGTGGACGAGGTGGCGTACCATGAAAAGTACCCAACCATATATCATCTGAGGAA
GAAGCTTGTAGACAGTACTGATAAGGCTGACTTGCGGTTGATCTATCTCGCGCTGGCGCATATGATCAAA
TTTCGGGGACACTTCCTCATCGAGGGGGACCTGAACCCAGACAACAGCGATGTCGACAAACTCTTTATCC
AACTGGTTCAGACTTACAATCAGCTTTTCGAAGAGAACCCGATCAACGCATCCGGAGTTGACGCCAAAGC
AATCCTGAGCGCTAGGCTGTCCAAATCCCGGCGGCTCGAAAACCTCATCGCACAGCTCCCTGGGGAGAAG
AAGAACGGCCTGTTTGGTAATCTTATCGCCCTGTCACTCGGGCTGACCCCCAACTTTAAATCTAACTTCG
ACCTGGCCGAAGATGCCAAGCTTCAACTGAGCAAAGACACCTACGATGATGATCTCGACAATCTGCTGGC
CCAGATCGGCGACCAGTACGCAGACCTTTTTTTGGCGGCAAAGAACCTGTCAGACGCCATTCTGCTGAGT
GATATTCTGCGAGTGAACACGGAGATCACCAAAGCTCCGCTGAGCGCTAGTATGATCAAGCGCTATGATG
AGCACCACCAAGACTTGACTTTGCTGAAGGCCCTTGTCAGACAGCAACTGCCTGAGAAGTACAAGGAAAT
TTTCTTCGATCAGTCTAAAAATGGCTACGCCGGATACATTGACGGCGGAGCAAGCCAGGAGGAATTTTAC
AAATTTATTAAGCCCATCTTGGAAAAAATGGACGGCACCGAGGAGCTGCTGGTAAAGCTTAACAGAGAAG
ATCTGTTGCGCAAACAGCGCACTTTCGACAATGGAAGCATCCCCCACCAGATTCACCTGGGCGAACTGCA
CGCTATCCTCAGGCGGCAAGAGGATTTCTACCCCTTTTTGAAAGATAACAGGGAAAAGATTGAGAAAATC
CTCACATTTCGGATACCCTACTATGTAGGCCCCCTCGCCCGGGGAAATTCCAGATTCGCGTGGATGACTC
GCAAATCAGAAGAGACCATCACTCCCTGGAACTTCGAGGAAGTCGTGGATAAGGGGGCCTCTGCCCAGTC
CTTCATCGAAAGGATGACTAACTTTGATAAAAATCTGCCTAACGAAAAGGTGCTTCCTAAACACTCTCTG
CTGTACGAGTACTTCACAGTTTATAACGAGCTCACCAAGGTCAAATACGTCACAGAAGGGATGAGAAAGC
CAGCATTCCTGTCTGGAGAGCAGAAGAAAGCTATCGTGGACCTCCTCTTCAAGACGAACCGGAAAGTTAC
CGTGAAACAGCTCAAAGAAGACTATTTCAAAAAGATTGAATGTTTCGACTCTGTTGAAATCAGCGGAGTG
GAGGATCGCTTCAACGCATCCCTGGGAACGTATCACGATCTCCTGAAAATCATTAAAGACAAGGACTTCC
TGGACAATGAGGAGAACGAGGACATTCTTGAGGACATTGTCCTCACCCTTACGTTGTTTGAAGATAGGGA
GATGATTGAAGAACGCTTGAAAACTTACGCTCATCTCTTCGACGACAAAGTCATGAAACAGCTCAAGAGG
CGCCGATATACAGGATGGGGGCGGCTGTCAAGAAAACTGATCAATGGGATCCGAGACAAGCAGAGTGGAA
AGACAATCCTGGATTTTCTTAAGTCCGATGGATTTGCCAACCGGAACTTCATGCAGTTGATCCATGATGA
CTCTCTCACCTTTAAGGAGGACATCCAGAAAGCACAAGTTTCTGGCCAGGGGGACAGTCTTCACGAGCAC
ATCGCTAATCTTGCAGGTAGCCCAGCTATCAAAAAGGGAATACTGCAGACCGTTAAGGTCGTGGATGAAC
TCGTCAAAGTAATGGGAAGGCATAAGCCCGAGAATATCGTTATCGAGATGGCCCGAGAGAACCAAACTAC
CCAGAAGGGACAGAAGAACAGTAGGGAAAGGATGAAGAGGATTGAAGAGGGTATAAAAGAACTGGGGTCC
CAAATCCTTAAGGAACACCCAGTTGAAAACACCCAGCTTCAGAATGAGAAGCTCTACCTGTACTACCTGC
AGAACGGCAGGGACATGTACGTGGATCAGGAACTGGACATCAATCGGCTCTCCGACTACGACGTGGATCA
TATCGTGCCCCAGTCTTTTCTCAAAGATGATTCTATTGATAATAAAGTGTTGACAAGATCCGATAAAAAT
AGAGGGAAGAGTGATAACGTCCCCTCAGAAGAAGTTGTCAAGAAAATGAAAAATTATTGGCGGCAGCTGC
TGAACGCCAAACTGATCACACAACGGAAGTTCGATAATCTGACTAAGGCTGAACGAGGTGGCCTGTCTGA
GTTGGATAAAGCCGGCTTCATCAAAAGGCAGCTTGTTGAGACACGCCAGATCACCAAGCACGTGGCCCAA
ATTCTCGATTCACGCATGAACACCAAGTACGATGAAAATGACAAACTGATTCGAGAGGTGAAAGTTATTA
CTCTGAAGTCTAAGCTGGTCTCAGATTTCAGAAAGGACTTTCAGTTTTATAAGGTGAGAGAGATCAACAA
TTACCACCATGCGCATGATGCCTACCTGAATGCAGTGGTAGGCACTGCACTTATCAAAAAATATCCCAAG
CTTGAATCTGAATTTGTTTACGGAGACTATAAAGTGTACGATGTTAGGAAAATGATCGCAAAGTCTGAGC
AGGAAATAGGCAAGGCCACCGCTAAGTACTTCTTTTACAGCAATATTATGAATTTTTTCAAGACCGAGAT
TACACTGGCCAATGGAGAGATTCGGAAGCGACCACTTATCGAAACAAACGGAGAAACAGGAGAAATCGTG
TGGGACAAGGGTAGGGATTTCGCGACAGTCCGGAAGGTCCTGTCCATGCCGCAGGTGAACATCGTTAAAA
AGACCGAAGTACAGACCGGAGGCTTCTCCAAGGAAAGTATCCTCCCGAAAAGGAACAGCGACAAGCTGAT
CGCACGCAAAAAAGATTGGGACCCCAAGAAATACGGCGGATTCGATTCTCCTACAGTCGCTTACAGTGTA
CTGGTTGTGGCCAAAGTGGAGAAAGGGAAGTCTAAAAAACTCAAAAGCGTCAAGGAACTGCTGGGCATCA
CAATCATGGAGCGATCAAGCTTCGAAAAAAACCCCATCGACTTTCTCGAGGCGAAAGGATATAAAGAGGT
CAAAAAAGACCTCATCATTAAGCTTCCCAAGTACTCTCTCTTTGAGCTTGAAAACGGCCGGAAACGAATG
CTCGCTAGTGCGGGCGAGCTGCAGAAAGGTAACGAGCTGGCACTGCCCTCTAAATACGTTAATTTCTTGT
ATCTGGCCAGCCACTATGAAAAGCTCAAAGGGTCTCCCGAAGATAATGAGCAGAAGCAGCTGTTCGTGGA
ACAACACAAACACTACCTTGATGAGATCATCGAGCAAATAAGCGAATTCTCCAAAAGAGTGATCCTCGCC
GACGCTAACCTCGATAAGGTGCTTTCTGCTTACAATAAGCACAGGGATAAGCCCATCAGGGAGCAGGCAG
AAAACATTATCCACTTGTTTACTCTGACCAACTTGGGCGCGCCTGCAGCCTTCAAGTACTTCGACACCAC
CATAGACAGAAAGCGGTACACCTCTACAAAGGAGGTCCTGGACGCCACACTGATTCATCAGTCAATTACG
GGGCTCTATGAAACAAGAATCGACCTCTCTCAGCTCGGTGGAGACAGCAGGGCTGACCCCAAGAAGAAGA
GGAAGGTGTGATCTCTTCTCGAGTCATGTAATTAGTTATGTCACGCTTACATTCACGCCCTCCCCCCACA
TCCGCTCTAACCGAAAAGGAAGGAGTTAGACAACCTGAAGTCTAGGTCCCTATTTATTTTTTTATAGTTA
TGTTAGTATTAAGAACGTTATTTATATTTCAAATTTTTCTTTTTTTTCTGTACAGACGCGTGTACGCATG
TAACATTATACTGAAAACCTTGCTTGAGAAGGTTTTGGGACGCTCGAAGGCTTTAATTTGCGGCCGGTAC
CCAATTCGCCCTATAGTGAGTCGTATTACGCGCGCTCACTGGCCGTCGTTTTACAACGTCGTGACTGGGA
AAACCCTGGCGTTACCCAACTTAATCGCCTTGCAGCACATCCCCCTTTCGCCAGCTGGCGTAATAGCGAA
GAGGCCCGCACCGATCGCCCTTCCCAACAGTTGCGCAGCCTGAATGGCGAATGG
[124 nt withheld, positions 7825-7948]
C
[91 nt withheld, positions 7950-8040]
A
[49 nt withheld, positions 8042-8090]
CCTTTGACGTTGGAGTCCACGTTCTTT
[37 nt withheld, positions 8118-8154]
ACCCTATCTCGGTCTATTCTTTTGATTTATAAGGGATTTTGCCGATTTCGGCCTATTGGTTAAAAAATGA
GCTGATTTAACAAAAATTTAACGCGAATTTTAACAAAATATTAACGCTTACAATTTCCTGATGCGGTATT
TTCTCCTTACGCATCTGTGCGGTATTTCACACCGCATAGATCGGCAAGTGCACAAACAATACTTAAATAA
ATACTACTCAGTAATAACCTATTTCTTAGCATTTTTGACGAAATTTGCTATTTTGTTAGAGTCTTTTACA
CCATTTGTCTCCACACCTCCGCTTACATCAACACCAATAACGCCATTTAATCTAAGCGCATCACCAACAT
TTTCTGGCGTCAGTCCACCAGCTAACATAAAATGTAAGCTTTCGGGGCTCTCTTGCCTTCCAACCCAGTC
AGAAATCGAGTTCCAATCCAAAAGTTCACCTGTCCCACCTGCTTCTGAATCAAACAAGGGAATAAACGAA
TGAGGTTTCTGTGAAGCTGCACTGAGTAGTATGTTGCAGTCTTTTGGAAATACGAGTCTTTTAATAACTG
GCAAACCGAGGAACTCTTGGTATTCTTGCCACGACTCATCTCCATGCAGTTGGACGATATCAATGCCGTA
ATCATTGACCAGAGCCAAAACATCCTCCTTAGGTTGATTACGAAACACGCCAACCAAGTATTTCGGAGTG
CCTGAACTATTTTTATATGCTTTTACAAGACTTGAAATTTTCCTTGCAATAACCGGGTCAATTGTTCTCT
TTCTATTGGGCACACATATAATACCCAGCAAGTCAGCATCGGAATCTAGAGCACATTCTGCGGCCTCTGT
GCTCTGCAAGCCGCAAACTTTCACCAATGGACCAGAACTACCTGTGAAATTAATAACAGACATACTCCAA
GCTGCCTTTGTGTGCTTAATCACGTATACTCACGTGCTCAATAGTCACCAATGCCCTCCCTCTTGGCCCT
CTCCTTTTCTTTTTTCGACCGAATTAATTCTTAATCGGCAAAAAAAGAAAAGCTCCGGATCAAGATTGTA
CGTAAGGTGACAAGCTATTTTTCAATAAAGAATATCTTCCACTACTGCCATCTGGCGTCATAACTGCAAA
GTACACATATATTACGATGCTGTTCTATTAAATGCTTCCTATATTATATATATAGTAATGTCGTGATCTA
TGGTGCACTCTCAGTACAATCTGCTCTGATGCCGCATAGTTAAGCCAGCCCCGACACCCGCCAACACCCG
CTGACGCGCCCTGACGGGCTTGTCTGCTCCCGGCATCCGCTTACAGACAAGCTGTGACCGTCTCCGGGAG
CTGCATGTGTCAGAGGTTTTCACCGTCATCACCGAAACGCGCGA
