Features (pLannotate 1.2.2; 21 found; start..end, strand, type, name):
     69..572     -  misc_feature   CEN/ARS: S. cerevisiae CEN6 centromere fused to an autonomously replicating sequence
    609..713     +  promoter       AmpR promoter: bla
    714..1574    +  CDS            AmpR: β-lactamase; bla; confers resistance to ampicillin, carbenicillin, and related antibiotics
   1745..2333    +  rep_origin     ori: high-copy-number ColE1/pMB1/pBR322/pUC origin of replication
   2516..2608    +  CDS            lacI (fragment): lac repressor; lacI; The lac repressor binds to the lac operator to inhibit transcription in E. coli. This inhibition can be relieved by adding lactose or isopropyl-β-D-thiogalactopyranoside (IPTG).
   2621..2642    +  protein_bind   CAP binding site: CAP binding activates transcription in the presence of cAMP. E. coli catabolite activator protein
   2657..2687    +  promoter       lac promoter: promoter for the E. coli lac operon
   2695..2711    +  protein_bind   lac operator: The lac repressor binds to the lac operator to inhibit transcription in E. coli. This inhibition can be relieved by adding lactose or isopropyl-β-D-thiogalactopyranoside (IPTG). lac repressor encoded by lacI
   2756..2774    +  promoter       T3 promoter: promoter for bacteriophage T3 RNA polymerase
   2792..3190    +  promoter       TEF1 promoter: S. cerevisiae TEF1; promoter for EF-1α
   3194..3217    +  misc_feature   MCS (fragment): pBluescript multiple cloning site
   3222..7325    +  CDS            cas9: CAS9_STRP1 - Also known as csn1 From Streptococcus pyogenes serotype M1.
   7374..7621    +  terminator     CYC1 terminator: S. cerevisiae CYC1; transcription terminator for CYC1
   7640..7658    -  promoter       T7 promoter: promoter for bacteriophage T7 RNA polymerase
   7666..7821    +  CDS            lacZα (fragment): LacZα fragment of β-galactosidase; lacZ fragment
   7829..8284    +  rep_origin     f1 ori (sequence partly withheld): f1 bacteriophage origin of replication; arrow indicates direction of (+) strand synthesis
   8285..8336    -  misc_feature   bom (fragment): basis of mobility region from pBR322
   8383..9057    -  CDS            TRP1: phosphoribosylanthranilate isomerase, required for tryptophan biosynthesis; S. cerevisiae TRP1; yeast auxotrophic marker
   9058..9338    -  promoter       TRP1 promoter: S. cerevisiae TRP1
   9339..9388    -  misc_feature   bom (fragment): basis of mobility region from pBR322
   9490..1       -  CDS            rop (fragment) (across the origin): Rop protein, which maintains plasmids at low copy number; rop
>Addgene plasmid #43802 | p414-TEF1p-Cas9-CYC1t | analyzer sequence | sequence record 59152
GACGAAAGGGCCTCGTGATACGCCTATTTTTATAGGTTAATGTCATGATAATAATGGTTTCTTAGACGGA
TCGCTTGCCTGTAACTTACACGCGCCTCGTATCTTTTAATGATGGAATAATTTGGGAATTTACTCTGTGT
TTATTTATTTTTATGTTTTGTATTTGGATTTTAGAAAGTAAATAAAGAAGGTAGAAGAGTTACGGAATGA
AGAAAAAAAAATAAACAAAGGTTTAAAAAATTTCAACAAAAAGCGTACTTTACATATATATTTATTAGAC
AAGAAAAGCAGATTAAATAGATATACATTCGATTAACGATAAGTAAAATGTAAAATCACAGGATTTTCGT
GTGTGGTCTTCTACACAGACAAGATGAAACAATTCGGCATTAATACCTGAGAGCAGGAAGAGCAAGATAA
AAGGTAGTATTTGTTGGCGATCCCCCTAGAGTCTTTTACATCTTCGGAAAACAAAAACTATTTTTTCTTT
AATTTCTTTTTTTACTTTCTATTTTTAATTTATATATTTATATTAAAAAATTTAAATTATAATTATTTTT
ATAGCACGTGATGAAAAGGACCCAGGTGGCACTTTTCGGGGAAATGTGCGCGGAACCCCTATTTGTTTAT
TTTTCTAAATACATTCAAATATGTATCCGCTCATGAGACAATAACCCTGATAAATGCTTCAATAATATTG
AAAAAGGAAGAGTATGAGTATTCAACATTTCCGTGTCGCCCTTATTCCCTTTTTTGCGGCATTTTGCCTT
CCTGTTTTTGCTCACCCAGAAACGCTGGTGAAAGTAAAAGATGCTGAAGATCAGTTGGGTGCACGAGTGG
GTTACATCGAACTGGATCTCAACAGCGGTAAGATCCTTGAGAGTTTTCGCCCCGAAGAACGTTTTCCAAT
GATGAGCACTTTTAAAGTTCTGCTATGTGGCGCGGTATTATCCCGTATTGACGCCGGGCAAGAGCAACTC
GGTCGCCGCATACACTATTCTCAGAATGACTTGGTTGAGTACTCACCAGTCACAGAAAAGCATCTTACGG
ATGGCATGACAGTAAGAGAATTATGCAGTGCTGCCATAACCATGAGTGATAACACTGCGGCCAACTTACT
TCTGACAACGATCGGAGGACCGAAGGAGCTAACCGCTTTTTTGCACAACATGGGGGATCATGTAACTCGC
CTTGATCGTTGGGAACCGGAGCTGAATGAAGCCATACCAAACGACGAGCGTGACACCACGATGCCTGTAG
CAATGGCAACAACGTTGCGCAAACTATTAACTGGCGAACTACTTACTCTAGCTTCCCGGCAACAATTAAT
AGACTGGATGGAGGCGGATAAAGTTGCAGGACCACTTCTGCGCTCGGCCCTTCCGGCTGGCTGGTTTATT
GCTGATAAATCTGGAGCCGGTGAGCGTGGGTCTCGCGGTATCATTGCAGCACTGGGGCCAGATGGTAAGC
CCTCCCGTATCGTAGTTATCTACACGACGGGGAGTCAGGCAACTATGGATGAACGAAATAGACAGATCGC
TGAGATAGGTGCCTCACTGATTAAGCATTGGTAACTGTCAGACCAAGTTTACTCATATATACTTTAGATT
GATTTAAAACTTCATTTTTAATTTAAAAGGATCTAGGTGAAGATCCTTTTTGATAATCTCATGACCAAAA
TCCCTTAACGTGAGTTTTCGTTCCACTGAGCGTCAGACCCCGTAGAAAAGATCAAAGGATCTTCTTGAGA
TCCTTTTTTTCTGCGCGTAATCTGCTGCTTGCAAACAAAAAAACCACCGCTACCAGCGGTGGTTTGTTTG
CCGGATCAAGAGCTACCAACTCTTTTTCCGAAGGTAACTGGCTTCAGCAGAGCGCAGATACCAAATACTG
TCCTTCTAGTGTAGCCGTAGTTAGGCCACCACTTCAAGAACTCTGTAGCACCGCCTACATACCTCGCTCT
GCTAATCCTGTTACCAGTGGCTGCTGCCAGTGGCGATAAGTCGTGTCTTACCGGGTTGGACTCAAGACGA
TAGTTACCGGATAAGGCGCAGCGGTCGGGCTGAACGGGGGGTTCGTGCACACAGCCCAGCTTGGAGCGAA
CGACCTACACCGAACTGAGATACCTACAGCGTGAGCTATGAGAAAGCGCCACGCTTCCCGAAGGGAGAAA
GGCGGACAGGTATCCGGTAAGCGGCAGGGTCGGAACAGGAGAGCGCACGAGGGAGCTTCCAGGGGGAAAC
GCCTGGTATCTTTATAGTCCTGTCGGGTTTCGCCACCTCTGACTTGAGCGTCGATTTTTGTGATGCTCGT
CAGGGGGGCGGAGCCTATGGAAAAACGCCAGCAACGCGGCCTTTTTACGGTTCCTGGCCTTTTGCTGGCC
TTTTGCTCACATGTTCTTTCCTGCGTTATCCCCTGATTCTGTGGATAACCGTATTACCGCCTTTGAGTGA
GCTGATACCGCTCGCCGCAGCCGAACGACCGAGCGCAGCGAGTCAGTGAGCGAGGAAGCGGAAGAGCGCC
CAATACGCAAACCGCCTCTCCCCGCGCGTTGGCCGATTCATTAATGCAGCTGGCACGACAGGTTTCCCGA
CTGGAAAGCGGGCAGTGAGCGCAACGCAATTAATGTGAGTTACCTCACTCATTAGGCACCCCAGGCTTTA
CACTTTATGCTTCCGGCTCCTATGTTGTGTGGAATTGTGAGCGGATAACAATTTCACACAGGAAACAGCT
ATGACCATGATTACGCCAAGCGCGCAATTAACCCTCACTAAAGGGAACAAAAGCTGGAGCTCATAGCTTC
AAAATGTTTCTACTCCTTTTTTACTCTTCCAGATTTTCTCGGACTCCGCGCATCGCCGTACCACTTCAAA
ACACCCAAGCACAGCATACTAAATTTCCCCTCTTTCTTCCTCTAGGGTGTCGTTAATTACCCGTACTAAA
GGTTTGGAAAAGAAAAAAGAGACCGCCTCGTTTCTTTTTCTTCGTCGAAAAAGGCAATAAAAATTTTTAT
CACGTTTCTTTTTCTTGAAAATTTTTTTTTTGATTTTTTTCTCTTTCGATGACCTCCCATTGATATTTAA
GTTAATAAACGGTCTTCAATTTCTCAAGTTTCAGTTTCATTTTTCTTGTTCTATTACAACTTTTTTTACT
TCTTGCTCATTAGAAAGAAAGCATAGCAATCTAATCTAAGTTTTCTAGAACTAGTGGATCCCCCGGGAAA
AATGGACAAGAAGTACTCCATTGGGCTCGATATCGGCACAAACAGCGTCGGTTGGGCCGTCATTACGGAC
GAGTACAAGGTGCCGAGCAAAAAATTCAAAGTTCTGGGCAATACCGATCGCCACAGCATAAAGAAGAACC
TCATTGGCGCCCTCCTGTTCGACTCCGGGGAGACGGCCGAAGCCACGCGGCTCAAAAGAACAGCACGGCG
CAGATATACCCGCAGAAAGAATCGGATCTGCTACCTGCAGGAGATCTTTAGTAATGAGATGGCTAAGGTG
GATGACTCTTTCTTCCATAGGCTGGAGGAGTCCTTTTTGGTGGAGGAGGATAAAAAGCACGAGCGCCACC
CAATCTTTGGCAATATCGTGGACGAGGTGGCGTACCATGAAAAGTACCCAACCATATATCATCTGAGGAA
GAAGCTTGTAGACAGTACTGATAAGGCTGACTTGCGGTTGATCTATCTCGCGCTGGCGCATATGATCAAA
TTTCGGGGACACTTCCTCATCGAGGGGGACCTGAACCCAGACAACAGCGATGTCGACAAACTCTTTATCC
AACTGGTTCAGACTTACAATCAGCTTTTCGAAGAGAACCCGATCAACGCATCCGGAGTTGACGCCAAAGC
AATCCTGAGCGCTAGGCTGTCCAAATCCCGGCGGCTCGAAAACCTCATCGCACAGCTCCCTGGGGAGAAG
AAGAACGGCCTGTTTGGTAATCTTATCGCCCTGTCACTCGGGCTGACCCCCAACTTTAAATCTAACTTCG
ACCTGGCCGAAGATGCCAAGCTTCAACTGAGCAAAGACACCTACGATGATGATCTCGACAATCTGCTGGC
CCAGATCGGCGACCAGTACGCAGACCTTTTTTTGGCGGCAAAGAACCTGTCAGACGCCATTCTGCTGAGT
GATATTCTGCGAGTGAACACGGAGATCACCAAAGCTCCGCTGAGCGCTAGTATGATCAAGCGCTATGATG
AGCACCACCAAGACTTGACTTTGCTGAAGGCCCTTGTCAGACAGCAACTGCCTGAGAAGTACAAGGAAAT
TTTCTTCGATCAGTCTAAAAATGGCTACGCCGGATACATTGACGGCGGAGCAAGCCAGGAGGAATTTTAC
AAATTTATTAAGCCCATCTTGGAAAAAATGGACGGCACCGAGGAGCTGCTGGTAAAGCTTAACAGAGAAG
ATCTGTTGCGCAAACAGCGCACTTTCGACAATGGAAGCATCCCCCACCAGATTCACCTGGGCGAACTGCA
CGCTATCCTCAGGCGGCAAGAGGATTTCTACCCCTTTTTGAAAGATAACAGGGAAAAGATTGAGAAAATC
CTCACATTTCGGATACCCTACTATGTAGGCCCCCTCGCCCGGGGAAATTCCAGATTCGCGTGGATGACTC
GCAAATCAGAAGAGACCATCACTCCCTGGAACTTCGAGGAAGTCGTGGATAAGGGGGCCTCTGCCCAGTC
CTTCATCGAAAGGATGACTAACTTTGATAAAAATCTGCCTAACGAAAAGGTGCTTCCTAAACACTCTCTG
CTGTACGAGTACTTCACAGTTTATAACGAGCTCACCAAGGTCAAATACGTCACAGAAGGGATGAGAAAGC
CAGCATTCCTGTCTGGAGAGCAGAAGAAAGCTATCGTGGACCTCCTCTTCAAGACGAACCGGAAAGTTAC
CGTGAAACAGCTCAAAGAAGACTATTTCAAAAAGATTGAATGTTTCGACTCTGTTGAAATCAGCGGAGTG
GAGGATCGCTTCAACGCATCCCTGGGAACGTATCACGATCTCCTGAAAATCATTAAAGACAAGGACTTCC
TGGACAATGAGGAGAACGAGGACATTCTTGAGGACATTGTCCTCACCCTTACGTTGTTTGAAGATAGGGA
GATGATTGAAGAACGCTTGAAAACTTACGCTCATCTCTTCGACGACAAAGTCATGAAACAGCTCAAGAGG
CGCCGATATACAGGATGGGGGCGGCTGTCAAGAAAACTGATCAATGGGATCCGAGACAAGCAGAGTGGAA
AGACAATCCTGGATTTTCTTAAGTCCGATGGATTTGCCAACCGGAACTTCATGCAGTTGATCCATGATGA
CTCTCTCACCTTTAAGGAGGACATCCAGAAAGCACAAGTTTCTGGCCAGGGGGACAGTCTTCACGAGCAC
ATCGCTAATCTTGCAGGTAGCCCAGCTATCAAAAAGGGAATACTGCAGACCGTTAAGGTCGTGGATGAAC
TCGTCAAAGTAATGGGAAGGCATAAGCCCGAGAATATCGTTATCGAGATGGCCCGAGAGAACCAAACTAC
CCAGAAGGGACAGAAGAACAGTAGGGAAAGGATGAAGAGGATTGAAGAGGGTATAAAAGAACTGGGGTCC
CAAATCCTTAAGGAACACCCAGTTGAAAACACCCAGCTTCAGAATGAGAAGCTCTACCTGTACTACCTGC
AGAACGGCAGGGACATGTACGTGGATCAGGAACTGGACATCAATCGGCTCTCCGACTACGACGTGGATCA
TATCGTGCCCCAGTCTTTTCTCAAAGATGATTCTATTGATAATAAAGTGTTGACAAGATCCGATAAAAAT
AGAGGGAAGAGTGATAACGTCCCCTCAGAAGAAGTTGTCAAGAAAATGAAAAATTATTGGCGGCAGCTGC
TGAACGCCAAACTGATCACACAACGGAAGTTCGATAATCTGACTAAGGCTGAACGAGGTGGCCTGTCTGA
GTTGGATAAAGCCGGCTTCATCAAAAGGCAGCTTGTTGAGACACGCCAGATCACCAAGCACGTGGCCCAA
ATTCTCGATTCACGCATGAACACCAAGTACGATGAAAATGACAAACTGATTCGAGAGGTGAAAGTTATTA
CTCTGAAGTCTAAGCTGGTCTCAGATTTCAGAAAGGACTTTCAGTTTTATAAGGTGAGAGAGATCAACAA
TTACCACCATGCGCATGATGCCTACCTGAATGCAGTGGTAGGCACTGCACTTATCAAAAAATATCCCAAG
CTTGAATCTGAATTTGTTTACGGAGACTATAAAGTGTACGATGTTAGGAAAATGATCGCAAAGTCTGAGC
AGGAAATAGGCAAGGCCACCGCTAAGTACTTCTTTTACAGCAATATTATGAATTTTTTCAAGACCGAGAT
TACACTGGCCAATGGAGAGATTCGGAAGCGACCACTTATCGAAACAAACGGAGAAACAGGAGAAATCGTG
TGGGACAAGGGTAGGGATTTCGCGACAGTCCGGAAGGTCCTGTCCATGCCGCAGGTGAACATCGTTAAAA
AGACCGAAGTACAGACCGGAGGCTTCTCCAAGGAAAGTATCCTCCCGAAAAGGAACAGCGACAAGCTGAT
CGCACGCAAAAAAGATTGGGACCCCAAGAAATACGGCGGATTCGATTCTCCTACAGTCGCTTACAGTGTA
CTGGTTGTGGCCAAAGTGGAGAAAGGGAAGTCTAAAAAACTCAAAAGCGTCAAGGAACTGCTGGGCATCA
CAATCATGGAGCGATCAAGCTTCGAAAAAAACCCCATCGACTTTCTCGAGGCGAAAGGATATAAAGAGGT
CAAAAAAGACCTCATCATTAAGCTTCCCAAGTACTCTCTCTTTGAGCTTGAAAACGGCCGGAAACGAATG
CTCGCTAGTGCGGGCGAGCTGCAGAAAGGTAACGAGCTGGCACTGCCCTCTAAATACGTTAATTTCTTGT
ATCTGGCCAGCCACTATGAAAAGCTCAAAGGGTCTCCCGAAGATAATGAGCAGAAGCAGCTGTTCGTGGA
ACAACACAAACACTACCTTGATGAGATCATCGAGCAAATAAGCGAATTCTCCAAAAGAGTGATCCTCGCC
GACGCTAACCTCGATAAGGTGCTTTCTGCTTACAATAAGCACAGGGATAAGCCCATCAGGGAGCAGGCAG
AAAACATTATCCACTTGTTTACTCTGACCAACTTGGGCGCGCCTGCAGCCTTCAAGTACTTCGACACCAC
CATAGACAGAAAGCGGTACACCTCTACAAAGGAGGTCCTGGACGCCACACTGATTCATCAGTCAATTACG
GGGCTCTATGAAACAAGAATCGACCTCTCTCAGCTCGGTGGAGACAGCAGGGCTGACCCCAAGAAGAAGA
GGAAGGTGTGATCTCTTCTCGAGTCATGTAATTAGTTATGTCACGCTTACATTCACGCCCTCCCCCCACA
TCCGCTCTAACCGAAAAGGAAGGAGTTAGACAACCTGAAGTCTAGGTCCCTATTTATTTTTTTATAGTTA
TGTTAGTATTAAGAACGTTATTTATATTTCAAATTTTTCTTTTTTTTCTGTACAGACGCGTGTACGCATG
TAACATTATACTGAAAACCTTGCTTGAGAAGGTTTTGGGACGCTCGAAGGCTTTAATTTGCGGCCGGTAC
CCAATTCGCCCTATAGTGAGTCGTATTACGCGCGCTCACTGGCCGTCGTTTTACAACGTCGTGACTGGGA
AAACCCTGGCGTTACCCAACTTAATCGCCTTGCAGCACATCCCCCTTTCGCCAGCTGGCGTAATAGCGAA
GAGGCCCGCACCGATCGCCCTTCCCAACAGTTGCGCAGCCTGAATGGCGAATGGCGCG
[124 nt withheld, positions 7829-7952]
C
[91 nt withheld, positions 7954-8044]
A
[49 nt withheld, positions 8046-8094]
CCTTTGACGTTGGAGTCCACGTTCTTT
[37 nt withheld, positions 8122-8158]
ACCCTATCTCGGTCTATTCTTTTGATTTATAAGGGATTTTGCCGATTTCGGCCTATTGGTTAAAAAATGA
GCTGATTTAACAAAAATTTAACGCGAATTTTAACAAAATATTAACGTTTACAATTTCCTGATGCGGTATT
TTCTCCTTACGCATCTGTGCGGTATTTCACACCGCATAGGCAAGTGCACAAACAATACTTAAATAAATAC
TACTCAGTAATAACCTATTTCTTAGCATTTTTGACGAAATTTGCTATTTTGTTAGAGTCTTTTACACCAT
TTGTCTCCACACCTCCGCTTACATCAACACCAATAACGCCATTTAATCTAAGCGCATCACCAACATTTTC
TGGCGTCAGTCCACCAGCTAACATAAAATGTAAGCTTTCGGGGCTCTCTTGCCTTCCAACCCAGTCAGAA
ATCGAGTTCCAATCCAAAAGTTCACCTGTCCCACCTGCTTCTGAATCAAACAAGGGAATAAACGAATGAG
GTTTCTGTGAAGCTGCACTGAGTAGTATGTTGCAGTCTTTTGGAAATACGAGTCTTTTAATAACTGGCAA
ACCGAGGAACTCTTGGTATTCTTGCCACGACTCATCTCCATGCAGTTGGACGATATCAATGCCGTAATCA
TTGACCAGAGCCAAAACATCCTCCTTAGGTTGATTACGAAACACGCCAACCAAGTATTTCGGAGTGCCTG
AACTATTTTTATATGCTTTTACAAGACTTGAAATTTTCCTTGCAATAACCGGGTCAATTGTTCTCTTTCT
ATTGGGCACACATATAATACCCAGCAAGTCAGCATCGGAATCTAGAGCACATTCTGCGGCCTCTGTGCTC
TGCAAGCCGCAAACTTTCACCAATGGACCAGAACTACCTGTGAAATTAATAACAGACATACTCCAAGCTG
CCTTTGTGTGCTTAATCACGTATACTCACGTGCTCAATAGTCACCAATGCCCTCCCTCTTGGCCCTCTCC
TTTTCTTTTTTCGACCGAATTAATTCTTAATCGGCAAAAAAAGAAAAGCTCCGGATCAAGATTGTACGTA
AGGTGACAAGCTATTTTTCAATAAAGAATATCTTCCACTACTGCCATCTGGCGTCATAACTGCAAAGTAC
ACATATATTACGATGCTGTCTATTAAATGCTTCCTATATTATATATATAGTAATGTCGTTTATGGTGCAC
TCTCAGTACAATCTGCTCTGATGCCGCATAGTTAAGCCAGCCCCGACACCCGCCAACACCCGCTGACGCG
CCCTGACGGGCTTGTCTGCTCCCGGCATCCGCTTACAGACAAGCTGTGACCGTCTCCGGGAGCTGCATGT
GTCAGAGGTTTTCACCGTCATCACCGAAACGCGCGA
