>Addgene plasmid #43802 | p414-TEF1p-Cas9-CYC1t | addgene partial sequence | sequence record 81808 | pGEX-3 5'-CCGGGAGCTGCATGTGTCAGAGG-3'
CGCGCGAGACGAAAGGGCCTCGTGATACGCCTATTTTTATAGGTTAATGTCATGATAATAATGGTTTCTT
AGACGGATCGCTTGCCTGTAACTTACACGCGCCTCGTATCTTTTAATGATGGAATAATTTGGGAATTTAC
TCTGTGTTTATTTATTTTTATGTTTTGTATTTGGATTTTAGAAAGTAAATAAAGAAGGTAGAAGAGTTAC
GGAATGAAGAAAAAAAAATAAACAAAGGTTTAAAAAATTTCAACAAAAAGCGTACTTTACATATATATTT
ATTAGACAAGAAAAGCAGATTAAATAGATATACATTCGATTAACGATAAGTAAAATGTAAAATCACAGGA
TTTTCGTGTGTGGTCTTCTACACAGACAAGATGAAACAATTCGGCATTAATACCTGAGAGCAGGAAGAGC
AAGATAAAAGGTAGTATTTGTTGGCGATCCCCCTAGAGTCTTTTACATCTTCGGAAAACAAAAACTATTT
TTTCTTTAATTTCTTTTTTTACTTTCTATTTTTAATTTATATATTTATATTAAAAAATTTAAATTATAAT
TATTTTTATAGCACGTGATGAAAAGGACCCAGGTGGCACTTTTCGGGGAAATGTGCGCGGAACCCCTATT
TGTTTATTTTTCTAAATACATTCAAATATGTATCCGCTCATGAGACAATAACCCTGATAAATGCTTCAAT
AATATTGAAAAAGGAAGAGTATGAGTATTCAACATTTCCGTGTCGCCCTTATTCCCTTTTTTGCGGCATT
TTGCCTTCCTGTTTTTGCTCACCCAGAAACGCTGGTGAAAGTAAAAGATGCTGAAGATCAGTTGGGTGCA
CGAGTGGGTTACATCGAACTGGATCTCAACAGCGGTAAGATCCTTGAGAGTTTTCGCCCCGAAGAACGTT
TTCCAATGATGAGCACTTTTAAAGTTCTGCTATGTGGCGCGGTATTATCCCGTATTGACGCCGGGCAAGA
GCAACTCGGTCGCCGCATACACTATTCTCAGAATGAC
