>Addgene plasmid #43802 | p414-TEF1p-Cas9-CYC1t | addgene partial sequence | sequence record 81809 | M13pUC-Rev 5'-AGCGGATAACAATTTCACACAGG-3'
AGCGCGCAATTAACCCTCACTAAAGGGAACAAAAGCTGGAGCTCATAGCTTCAAAATGTTTCTACTCCTT
TTTTACTCTTCCAGATTTTCTCGGACTCCGCGCATCGCCGTACCACTTCAAAACACCCAAGCACAGCATA
CTAAATTTCCCCTCTTTCTTCCTCTAGGGTGTCGTTAATTACCCGTACTAAAGGTTTGGAAAAGAAAAAA
GAGACCGCCTCGTTTCTTTTTCTTCGTCGAAAAAGGCAATAAAAATTTTTATCACGTTTCTTTTTCTTGA
AAATTTTTTTTTTGATTTTTTTCTCTTTCGATGACCTCCCATTGATATTTAAGTTAATAAACGGTCTTCA
ATTTCTCAAGTTTCAGTTTCATTTTTCTTGTTCTATTACAACTTTTTTTACTTCTTGCTCATTAGAAAGA
AAGCATAGCAATCTAATCTAAGTTTTCTAGAACTAGTGGATCCCCCGGGAAAAATGGACAAGAAGTACTC
CATTGGGCTCGATATCGGCACAAACAGCGTCGGTTGGGCCGTCATTACGGACGAGTACAAGGTGCCGAGC
AAAAAATTCAAAGTTCTGGGCAATACCGATCGCCACAGCATAAAGAAGAACCTCATTGGCGCCCTCCTGT
TCGACTCCGGGGAGACGGCCGAAGCCACGCGGCTCAAAAGAACAGCACGGCGCAGATATACCCGCAGAAA
GAATCGGATCTGCTACCTGCAGGAGATCTTTAGTAATGAGATGGCTAAGGTGGATGACTCTTTCTTCCAT
AGGCTGGAGGAGTCCTTTTTGGTGGAGGAGGATAAAAAGCACGAGCGCCACCCAATCTTTGGCAATATCG
TGGACGAGGTGGCGTACCATGAAAAGTACCCAACCATATATCATCTGAGGAAGAAGCTTGTAGACAGTAC
TGATAAGGCTGACTTGCGGTTGATCTATCTCGCGCTGGCGCATATGATCAAATTTCGGGGACACTTCCTC
ATCGAGGGGGACCTGAACCCAGACAACAGCGATGTCGACAAACTC
