>Addgene plasmid #43802 | p414-TEF1p-Cas9-CYC1t | addgene partial sequence | sequence record 81810 | M13pUC-Fwd 5'-CCCAGTCACGACGTTGTAAAACG-3'
CGACTCACTATAGGGCGAATTGGGTACCGGCCGCAAATTAAAGCCTTCGAGCGTCCCAAAACCTTCTCAA
GCAAGGTTTTCAGTATAATGTTACATGCGTACACGCGTCTGTACAGAAAAAAAAGAAAAATTTGAAATAT
AAATAACGTTCTTAATACTAACATAACTATAAAAAAATAAATAGGGACCTAGACTTCAGGTTGTCTAACT
CCTTCCTTTTCGGTTAGAGCGGATGTGGGGGGAGGGCGTGAATGTAAGCGTGACATAACTAATTACATGA
CTCGAGAAGAGATCACACCTTCCTCTTCTTCTTGGGGTCAGCCCTGCTGTCTCCACCGAGCTGAGAGAGG
TCGATTCTTGTTTCATAGAGCCCCGTAATTGACTGATGAATCAGTGTGGCGTCCAGGACCTCCTTTGTAG
AGGTGTACCGCTTTCTGTCTATGGTGGTGTCGAAGTACTTGAAGGCTGCAGGCGCGCCCAAGTTGGTCAG
AGTAAACAAGTGGATAATGTTTTCTGCCTGCTCCCTGATGGGCTTATCCCTGTGCTTATTGTAAGCAGAA
AGCACCTTATCGAGGTTAGCGTCGGCGAGGATCACTCTTTTGGAGAATTCGCTTATTTGCTCGATGATCT
CATCAAGGTAGTGTTTGTGTTGTTCCACGAACAGCTGCTTCTGCTCATTATCTTCGGGAGACCCTTTGAG
CTTTTCATAGTGGCTGGCCAGATACAAGAAATTAACGTATTTAGAGGGCAGTGCCAGCTCGTTACCTTTC
TGCAGCTCGCCCGCACTAGCGAGCATTCGTTTCCGGCCGTTTTCAAGCTCAAAGAGAGAGTACTTGGGAA
GCTTAATGATGAGGTCTTTTTTGACCTCTTTATATCCTTTCGCCTCGAGAAAGTCGATGGGGTTTTTTTC
GAAGCTTGATCGCTCCATGATTGTGATGCCCAGCAGTTCCTTGACGCTTTTGAGTTTTTTAGACTTCCCT
TTCTCCACTTTGGCCACAACCAGTACACTGTAAGCGACTGTAGGA
