>Addgene plasmid #43802 | p414-TEF1p-Cas9-CYC1t | addgene partial sequence | sequence record 81811 | pRSII-F1 5'-CGGCATCAGAGCAGATTGTAC-3'
GTAATATATGTGTACTTTGCAGTTATGACGCCAGATGGCAGTAGTGGAAGATATTCTTTATTGAAAAATA
GCTTGTCACCTTACGTACAATCTTGATCCGGAGCTTTTCTTTTTTTGCCGATTAAGAATTAATTCGGTCG
AAAAAAGAAAAGGAGAGGGCCAAGAGGGAGGGCATTGGTGACTATTGAGCACGTGAGTATACGTGATTAA
GCACACAAAGGCAGCTTGGAGTATGTCTGTTATTAATTTCACAGGTAGTTCTGGTCCATTGGTGAAAGTT
TGCGGCTTGCAGAGCACAGAGGCCGCAGAATGTGCTCTAGATTCCGATGCTGACTTGCTGGGTATTATAT
GTGTGCCCAATAGAAAGAGAACAATTGACCCGGTTATTGCAAGGAAAATTTCAAGTCTTGTAAAAGCATA
TAAAAATAGTTCAGGCACTCCGAAATACTTGGTTGGCGTGTTTCGTAATCAACCTAAGGAGGATGTTTTG
GCTCTGGTCAATGATTACGGCATTGATATCGTCCAACTGCATGGAGATGAGTCGTGGCAAGAATACCAAG
AGTTCCTCGGTTTGCCAGTTATTAAAAGACTCGTATTTCCAAAAGACTGCAACATACTACTCAGTGCAGC
TTCACAGAAACCTCATTCGTTTATTCCCTTGTTTGATTCAGAAGCAGGTGGGACAGGTGAACTTTTGGAT
TGGAACTCGATTTCTGACTGGGTTGGAAGGCAAGAGAGCCCCGAAAGCTTACATTTTATGTTAGCTGGTG
GACTGACGCCAGAAAATGTTGGTGATGCGCTTAGATTAAATGGCGTTATTGGTGTTGATGTAAGCGGAGG
TGTGGAGACAAATGGTGTAAAAGACTCTAACAAAATAGCAAATTTCGTCAAAAATGCTAAGAAATAGGTT
ATTACTGAGTAGTATTTATTTAAGTATTGTTTGTGCACTTGCC
