>Addgene plasmid #43802 | p414-TEF1p-Cas9-CYC1t | addgene partial sequence | sequence record 81812 | hdCas9-R2 5'-CCGGCTTTATCCAACTCAGAC-3'
ATTATCGAACTTCCGTTGTGTGATCAGTTTGGCGTTCAGCAGCTGCCGCCAATAATTTTTCATTTTCTTG
ACAACTTCTTCTGAGGGGACGTTATCACTCTTCCCTCTATTTTTATCGGATCTTGTCAACACTTTATTAT
CAATAGAATCATCTTTGAGAAAAGACTGGGGCACGATATGATCCACGTCGTAGTCGGAGAGCCGATTGAT
GTCCAGTTCCTGATCCACGTACATGTCCCTGCCGTTCTGCAGGTAGTACAGGTAGAGCTTCTCATTCTGA
AGCTGGGTGTTTTCAACTGGGTGTTCCTTAAGGATTTGGGACCCCAGTTCTTTTATACCCTCTTCAATCC
TCTTCATCCTTTCCCTACTGTTCTTCTGTCCCTTCTGGGTAGTTTGGTTCTCTCGGGCCATCTCGATAAC
GATATTCTCGGGCTTATGCCTTCCCATTACTTTGACGAGTTCATCCACGACCTTAACGGTCTGCAGTATT
CCCTTTTTGATAGCTGGGCTACCTGCAAGATTAGCGATGTGCTCGTGAAGACTGTCCCCCTGGCCAGAAA
CTTGTGCTTTCTGGATGTCCTCCTTAAAGGTGAGAGAGTCATCATGGATCAACTGCATGAAGTTCCGGTT
GGCAAATCCATCGGACTTAAGAAAATCCAGGATTGTCTTTCCACTCTGCTTGTCTCGGATCCCATTGATC
AGTTTTCTTGACAGCCGCCCCCATCCTGTATATCGGCGCCTCTTGAGCTGTTTCATGACTTTGTCGTCGA
AGAGATGAGCGTAAGTTTTCAAGCGTTCTTCAATCATCTCCCTATCTTCAAACAACGTAAGGGTGAGGAC
AATGTCCTCAAGAATGTCCTCGTTCTCCTCATTGTCCAGGAAGTCCTTGTCTTTAATGATTTTCAGGAGA
TCGTGATACGTTCCCAGGGATGCGTTGAAGCGATCCTCCACTCCGCTGATTTCAACAGAGTCGAAACATT
CAATCTTTTTGAAATAGTCTTCTTTGAGCTG
