>Addgene plasmid #43802 | p414-TEF1p-Cas9-CYC1t | addgene partial sequence | sequence record 111904 | TEF_seq 5'-ggtcttcaatttctcaagtttc-3'
TTTTTTTACTTCTTGCTCATTAGAAAGAAAGCATAGCAATCTAATCTAAGTTTTCTAGAACTAGTGGATC
CCCCGGGAAAAATGGACAAGAAGTACTCCATTGGGCTCGATATCGGCACAAACAGCGTCGGTTGGGCCGT
CATTACGGACGAGTACAAGGTGCCGAGCAAAAAATTCAAAGTTCTGGGCAATACCGATCGCCACAGCATA
AAGAAGAACCTCATTGGCGCCCTCCTGTTCGACTCCGGGGAGACGGCCGAAGCCACGCGGCTCAAAAGAA
CAGCACGGCGCAGATATACCCGCAGAAAGAATCGGATCTGCTACCTGCAGGAGATCTTTAGTAATGAGAT
GGCTAAGGTGGATGACTCTTTCTTCCATAGGCTGGAGGAGTCCTTTTTGGTGGAGGAGGATAAAAAGCAC
GAGCGCCACCCAATCTTTGGCAATATCGTGGACGAGGTGGCGTACCATGAAAAGTACCCAACCATATATC
ATCTGAGGAAGAAGCTTGTAGACAGTACTGATAAGGCTGACTTGCGGTTGATCTATCTCGCGCTGGCGCA
TATGATCAAATTTCGGGGACACTTCCTCATCGAGGGGGACCTGAACCCAGACAACAGCGATGTCGACAAA
CTCTTTATCCAACTGGTTCAGACTTACAATCAGCTTTTCGAAGAGAACCCGATCAACGCATCCGGAGTTG
ACGCCAAAGCAATCCTGAGCGCTAGGCTGTCCAAATCCCGGCGGCTCGAAAACCTCATCGCACAGCTCCC
TGGGGAGAAGAAGAAC
