>Addgene plasmid #43802 | p414-TEF1p-Cas9-CYC1t | addgene partial sequence | sequence record 112250 | CYC1 5'-GCGTGAATGTAAGCGTGAC-3'
CCTTCCTCTTCTTCTTGGGGTCAGCCCTGCTGTCTCCACCGAGCTGAGAGAGGTCGATTCTTGTTTCATA
GAGCCCCGTAATTGACTGATGAATCAGTGTGGCGTCCAGGACCTCCTTTGTAGAGGTGTACCGCTTTCTG
TCTATGGTGGTGTCGAAGTACTTGAAGGCTGCAGGCGCGCCCAAGTTGGTCAGAGTAAACAAGTGGATAA
TGTTTTCTGCCTGCTCCCTGATGGGCTTATCCCTGTGCTTATTGTAAGCAGAAAGCACCTTATCGAGGTT
AGCGTCGGCGAGGATCACTCTTTTGGAGAATTCGCTTATTTGCTCGATGATCTCATCAAGGTAGTGTTTG
TGTTGTTCCACGAACAGCTGCTTCTGCTCATTATCTTCGGGAGACCCTTTGAGCTTTTCATAGTGGCTGG
CCAGATACAAGAAATTAACGTATTTAGAGGGCAGTGCCAGCTCGTTACCTTTCTGCAGCTCGCCCGCACT
AGCGAGCATTCGTTTCCGGCCGTTTTCAAGCTCAAAGAGAGAGTACTTGGGAAGCTTAATGATGAGGTCT
TTTTTGACCTCTTTATATCCTTTCGCCTCGAGAAAGTCGATGGGGTTTTTTTCGAAGCTTGATCGCTCCA
TGATTGTGATGCCCAGCAGTTCCTTGACGCTTTTGAGTTTTTTAGACTTCCCTTTCTCCACTTTGGCCAC
AACCAGTACACTGTAAGCGACTGTAGGAGAATCGAATCCGCCGTATTTCTTGGGGTCCCAATCTTTTTTG
CGTGCGATCAGCTT
