>Addgene plasmid #43802 | p414-TEF1p-Cas9-CYC1t | addgene partial sequence | sequence record 163974 | CYC1 5'-GCGTGAATGTAAGCGTGAC-3'
ATCACACCTTCCTCTTCTTCTTGGGGTCAGCCCTGCTGTCTCCACCGAGCTGAGAGAGGTCGATTCTTGT
TTCATAGAGCCCCGTAATTGACTGATGAATCAGTGTGGCGTCCAGGACCTCCTTTGTAGAGGTGTACCGC
TTTCTGTCTATGGTGGTGTCGAAGTACTTGAAGGCTGCAGGCGCGCCCAAGTTGGTCAGAGTAAACAAGT
GGATAATGTTTTCTGCCTGCTCCCTGATGGGCTTATCCCTGTGCTTATTGTAAGCAGAAAGCACCTTATC
GAGGTTAGCGTCGGCGAGGATCACTCTTTTGGAGAATTCGCTTATTTGCTCGATGATCTCATCAAGGTAG
TGTTTGTGTTGTTCCACGAACAGCTGCTTCTGCTCATTATCTTCGGGAGACCCTTTGAGCTTTTCATAGT
GGCTGGCCAGATACAAGAAATTAACGTATTTAGAGGGCAGTGCCAGCTCGTTACCTTTCTGCAGCTCGCC
CGCACTAGCGAGCATTCGTTTCCGGCCGTTTTCAAGCTCAAAGAGAGAGTACTTGGGAAGCTTAATGATG
AGGTCTTTTTTGACCTCTTTATATCCTTTCGCCTCGAGAAAGTCGATGGGGTTTTTTTCGAAGCTTGATC
GCTCCATGATTGTGATGCCCAGCAGTTCCTTGACGCTTTTGAGTTTTTTAGACTTCCCTTTCTCCACTTT
GGCCACAACCAGTACACTGTAAGCGACTGTAGGAGAATCGAATCCGCCGTATTTCTTGGGGTCCCAATCT
TTTTTGCGTGCGATCAGCTTGTCGCTGTTCCTTT
