>Addgene plasmid #43802 | p414-TEF1p-Cas9-CYC1t | addgene partial sequence | sequence record 163975 | TEF_seq 5'-ggtcttcaatttctcaagtttc-3'
ACTTTTTTTACTTCTTGCTCATTAGAAAGAAAGCATAGCAATCTAATCTAAGTTTTCTAGAACTAGTGGA
TCCCCCGGGAAAAATGGACAAGAAGTACTCCATTGGGCTCGATATCGGCACAAACAGCGTCGGTTGGGCC
GTCATTACGGACGAGTACAAGGTGCCGAGCAAAAAATTCAAAGTTCTGGGCAATACCGATCGCCACAGCA
TAAAGAAGAACCTCATTGGCGCCCTCCTGTTCGACTCCGGGGAGACGGCCGAAGCCACGCGGCTCAAAAG
AACAGCACGGCGCAGATATACCCGCAGAAAGAATCGGATCTGCTACCTGCAGGAGATCTTTAGTAATGAG
ATGGCTAAGGTGGATGACTCTTTCTTCCATAGGCTGGAGGAGTCCTTTTTGGTGGAGGAGGATAAAAAGC
ACGAGCGCCACCCAATCTTTGGCAATATCGTGGACGAGGTGGCGTACCATGAAAAGTACCCAACCATATA
TCATCTGAGGAAGAAGCTTGTAGACAGTACTGATAAGGCTGACTTGCGGTTGATCTATCTCGCGCTGGCG
CATATGATCAAATTTCGGGGACACTTCCTCATCGAGGGGGACCTGAACCCAGACAACAGCGATGTCGACA
AACTCTTTATCCAACTGGTTCAGACTTACAATCAGCTTTTCGAAGAGAACCCGATCAACGCATCCGGAGT
TGACGCCAAAGCAATCCTGAGCGCTAGGCTGTCCAAATCC
